Addgene plasmid #51247: pEF5/FRT/DEST-3xHA/mGli3/Flag P1-4A
Purpose: Encodes N-3xHA-TEV-mouseGli3-Flag-C; amino acids 849,865,877,907 mutated to Ala
Depositing lab: Rajat Rohatgi. Depositing organization: Stanford University. Publication: Gli Protein Activity Is Controlled by Multisite Phosphorylation in Vertebrate Hedgehog Signaling. Niewiadomski P, Kong JH, Ahrends R, Ma Y, Humke EW, Khan S, Teruel MN, Novitch BG, Rohatgi R. Cell Rep. 2013 Dec 24. pii: S2211-1247(13)00733-X. doi: 10.1016/j.celrep.2013.12.003. PubMed 24373970.
Backbone
  Vector backbone: pEF5-FRT-DEST
  Backbone manufacturer: Invitrogen
  Vector type: Mammalian Expression ; Flpin system
  Selectable markers: Hygromycin
Growth in bacteria
  Bacterial resistance: Ampicillin, 100 μg/mL
  Growth temperature: 37°C
  Growth strain: DH5alpha
  Copy number: High Copy
Gene/Insert
  Gene/Insert name: Gli3
  Species: M. musculus (mouse)
  Mutation: amino acids 849,865,877,907 mutated to Ala
  GenBank ID: 14634
  Entrez Gene: Gli3 (a.k.a. Bph, GLI3-190, GLI3FL, Pdn, Xt, add)
  Promoter: EF1a
  Tag / fusion protein: 3xHA-TEV (N terminal on insert); Flag (C terminal on insert)
  Cloning method: Gateway Cloning
  Sequencing primers: 5′ T7
Terms and licenses: Academic/Nonprofit Terms; Industry Terms: Not Available to Industry
How to cite: pEF5/FRT/DEST-3xHA/mGli3/Flag P1-4A was a gift from Rajat Rohatgi (Addgene plasmid # 51247 ; http://n2t.net/addgene:51247 ; RRID:Addgene_51247)
