[The description below was written by a language model from this plasmid's Addgene catalogue record.]
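Description:
pEF5/FRT/DEST-3xHA/mGli3/Flag P1-4A is a mammalian expression plasmid built on the Invitrogen pEF5-FRT-DEST Gateway destination backbone and intended for use with the Flp-In system. It is propagated in E. coli as a high-copy plasmid under ampicillin selection, and hygromycin is the recorded selectable marker for mammalian cells. In Flp-In vectors of this type, an FRT site allows Flp recombinase to integrate the plasmid into a matching FRT site pre-installed in the host cell genome. This yields isogenic stable lines carrying a single copy of the transgene at a defined locus, with hygromycin resistance used to recover the integrants. No feature table accompanies the record, so the exact positions and arrangement of these elements cannot be confirmed here.

The payload, introduced by Gateway recombination, is mouse Gli3 expressed from the EF1a promoter, a strong constitutive promoter active in many mammalian cell types. The protein carries an N-terminal 3xHA tag followed by a TEV protease cleavage site, and a C-terminal Flag tag. Because each end has its own epitope, the two termini can be detected or purified independently. Four residues (849, 865, 877 and 907) are mutated to alanine, which the construct name designates P1-4A. The associated publication concerns control of Gli protein activity by multisite phosphorylation in vertebrate Hedgehog signalling, so these substitutions presumably serve as non-phosphorylatable variants of candidate phosphorylation sites, though the record does not say so explicitly. The construct is suited to generating stable cell lines that express this Gli3 mutant at uniform levels for comparison with wild-type or other phosphosite variants.
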