>Addgene plasmid #51247 | pEF5/FRT/DEST-3xHA/mGli3/Flag P1-4A | addgene partial sequence | sequence record 79253 | T7 5'-TAATACGACTCACTATAGGG-3'
GAGCTCGGATCCTCTAGTCCAGTGTGGTGGAATTCTGCAGATATCAACAAGTTTGTACAAAAAAGCAGGC
TGGCGCCGGAACCAATTCAGTCGACATGTACCCATACGATGTTCCAGATTACGCTTATCCTTATGACGTA
CCTGACTATGCATACCCTTATGATGTACCAGACTACGCTGGCGCGGTACCAAGCGGAGGAAGCGAGAATC
TTTATTTTCAGGGCACTGGAGGAACGAATTCAAGGATGGAGGCCCAGGCCCACAGCTCTACGGCGACTGA
GAGGAAGAAAGCTGAAAATTCCATTGGGAAATGTCCCACGAGAACAGATGTCAGCGAGAAGGCCGTGGCC
TCTAGTACCACTTCCAATGAGGATGAAAGTCCTGGACAGATCTATCACCGAGAGAGAAGAAACGCAATCA
CTATGCAGCCTCAGAGTGTGCAGGGTCTCAACAAAATCAGTGAGGAGCCCTCGACGTCTAGTGATGAGAG
GGCCTCGCTGATCAAGAAAGAGATCCATGGCTCTCTACCACATCTGGCGGAGCCCTCTCTCCCTTACCGT
GGGACTGTGTTTGCCATGGATCCCCGGAATGGCTACATGGAGCCTCACTACCACCCTCCTCATCTTTTCC
CTGCCTTCCATCCTCCTGTACCAATTGATGCCAGACATCATGAGGGCCGTTACCATTATGATCCATCTCC
TATTCCTCCATTACATGTGCCTTCTGCCTTATCTAGTAGCCCGACGTATCCAGACTTGCCCTTCATTAGG
ATCTCCCCACACCGTA
