>Addgene plasmid #51247 | pEF5/FRT/DEST-3xHA/mGli3/Flag P1-4A | addgene partial sequence | sequence record 80044 | mGli3-Fwd 5'-ACCAAATGGATGGAGCACAT-3'
TTTCCAAGACTGAACCCTATTCTACCCTCCAAAGCCCCTGCGGTATCTCCTCTCATAGGAAATGGCACAC
AGTCCAATAACAACTATAGCTCGGGTGGGCCCGGGACCCTCCTCCCGAGCAGAAGTGACCTGTCAGGTGT
AGACTTCACAGTGCTGAACACACTCAACAGGAGAGACGCAAATACCAGCACTATCAGCTCTGCCTACCTG
AGCAGCCGCAGATCCGCAGGCATCTCCCCCTGCTTTTCCAGCCGCAGGTCCGCAGAGGCGTCCCAGGCTG
AAGGGCGACCCCAGAATGTGAGTGTGGCTGACTCCTACGATCCCATCTCCACAGATGCTTCAAGGAGGTC
CGCAGAGGCCAGCCAGGGTGACGGGCTGCCCAGTCTGCTCAGCCTCACACCCGTGCAGCAGTACCGCCTT
AAGGCCAAGTATGCAGCTGCCACAGGTGGCCCACCACCCACACCTCTGCCCCACATGGAGAGGCTGAGCC
TGAAGACCAAGATGGCCTTGCTAGGGGAAGGGAGGGACTCTGGGGTGACCCTGCCTCCAGTCCATCCTCC
TCGAAGATGCAGTGATGGGGGAGGTCACACATACAGAGGGCGTCACCTGATGCCTCATGATGCACTAGCG
AACAGTGTGAGGAGAGCCAGCGACCCTGTGAGGACAGTCTCGGAGAACATGTCACTTGCCAGGGTTCAAC
GCTTCAGCAGCCTCAATAGCTTTAATCCTCCAAATTTGCCTCCATCGGTGGAAAAGCGTTCACTGGTCTT
ACAGAACTACACCCGGCAGGAGAGCAGCCAACCCCGGTACTTCCAGGCATCCCCTTGCCCTCCCAGCATC
ACAGAGAATGTTGCCCTGGAGGCTCTGA
