>Addgene plasmid #51247 | pEF5/FRT/DEST-3xHA/mGli3/Flag P1-4A | addgene partial sequence | sequence record 80046 | BGH-Rev 5'-TAGAAGGCACAGTCGAGG-3'
GGTACGCGTAGAATCGAGACCGAGGAGAGGGTTAGGGATAGGCTTACCTTCGAACCGCGGGCCCTCTAGA
CTCGAGCGGCCGCCACTGTGCTGGATATCAACCACTTTGTACAAGAAAGCTGGGTCTAGATATCTCGACT
CACTTGTCATCGTCGTCCTTGTAATCTCCGCCAGATCCTGGTGTTCCGCCACGCGTCTGCATAACTGCAA
GGAACTTGCTTTCTTCTGCAAGGGAGGTCAGCAAAGAACTCATATCCCCGATAGCCATGTTGGTGGTGCC
CATGGATAGGGATGGGAATGGGAGGGATGCCCGCGGAGTGGTGAGACGGGAGGAGCTGTGGGAAAGGTTC
TGAATAATACTTGGGCTCAAGGCCCCTGACATTAGGCTGGTATGGTCCCCATCATCTATGATGGCATCAA
AATCAATCTGCACACCTTCTAGGTCATGACTCTCAAAGCTGTCAACTGTGCTTGTTACCTGGTTAGCACC
TGGGGAGAGTAACTCA
